Addgene plasmid #65502: pFLIP35
Purpose: (Empty Backbone) FRET biosensor Destination vector for E. coli expression. Encodes a FRET pair for fusion with ligand binding domain of interest.
Depositing lab: Wolf Frommer. Depositing organization: Carnegie Institution for Science. Publication: Abscisic acid dynamics in roots detected with genetically encoded FRET sensors. Jones AM, Danielson JA, Manojkumar SN, Lanquar V, Grossmann G, Frommer WB. eLife. 2014 Apr 15;3:e01741. doi: 10.7554/eLife.01741. PubMed 24737862.
Backbone
  Vector backbone: pRSET-B
  Backbone manufacturer: Invitrogen
  Backbone size (bp): 2850
  Modifications to backbone: None
  Vector type: Bacterial Expression
  Promoter: T7 promoter
  Tag / fusion protein: 6His-AFPt9-attR1 (N terminal on backbone); attR2-TFPt9-cMyc (C terminal on backbone)
Growth in bacteria
  Bacterial resistance: Chloramphenicol and Ampicillin, 25 & 100 μg/mL
  Growth temperature: 37°C
  Growth strain: ccdB Survival
  Copy number: High Copy
Gene/Insert
  Cloning method: Gateway Cloning
  Sequencing primers: 5′ ACAAGTTTGTACAAAAAAGCA; 3′ ACCACTTTGTACAAGAAAGCTG
Terms and licenses: Academic/Nonprofit Terms; Industry Terms: Not Available to Industry
How to cite: pFLIP35 was a gift from Wolf Frommer (Addgene plasmid # 65502 ; http://n2t.net/addgene:65502 ; RRID:Addgene_65502)
