[The description below was written by a language model from this plasmid's Addgene catalogue record and pLannotate feature annotations shown in this document.]
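Description:
pFLIP35 is an empty Gateway destination vector for building and expressing FRET biosensors in E. coli, constructed on the pRSET-B bacterial expression backbone. It is a high-copy plasmid of about 6.1 kb carrying a ColE1/pUC-type origin, an f1 phage origin and an ampicillin resistance gene. Expression is driven by a T7 promoter with the T7 gene 10 ribosome binding site and ends at a T7 terminator, so production of the fusion protein requires a host that supplies T7 RNA polymerase.

The open reading frame begins with the pRSET leader (6xHis, T7 gene 10 leader and Xpress epitope with an enterokinase site). This is followed by a yellow fluorescent protein that the catalogue calls AFPt9 and the automated annotation matches to Venus. Next comes a Gateway cassette flanked by attR1 and attR2, and after it a cyan/teal fluorescent protein (TFPt9 in the catalogue, annotated as mTFP1). The catalogue also lists a C-terminal cMyc tag, which the feature table does not annotate separately.

The Gateway cassette contains a chloramphenicol resistance gene and the ccdB gyrase toxin. The empty vector is therefore maintained under dual chloramphenicol and ampicillin selection in a ccdB-tolerant strain. An LR recombination replaces the cassette with a ligand-binding domain from an entry clone, removing ccdB so that recombinants can grow in standard strains.

The resulting protein sandwiches the sensory domain between the two fluorophores, and ligand-induced conformational changes are read out as altered energy transfer. The His tag offers a handle for affinity purification. The vector was deposited in connection with work developing genetically encoded abscisic acid sensors, in which candidate binding domains were tested with different fluorophore pairs.
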