Features (pLannotate 1.2.2; 24 found; start..end, strand, type, name):
     19..37      +  promoter       T7 promoter: promoter for bacteriophage T7 RNA polymerase
     69..91      +  RBS            RBS: efficient ribosome binding site from bacteriophage T7 gene 10 (Olins and Rangwala, 1989)
    111..131     +  CDS            capTEV™ (fragment): composite tag for in vivo biotinylation, TEV protease cleavage, and 6xHis tagging
    132..164     +  CDS            T7 tag (gene 10 leader): leader peptide from bacteriophage T7 gene 10 promotes efficient translation in E. coli
    168..191     +  CDS            Xpress™ tag: Xpress™ epitope tag, including an enterokinase recognition and cleavage site
    207..920     +  CDS            Venus: Venus is a basic (constitutively fluorescent) yellow fluorescent protein published in 2002, derived from Aequorea victoria. It is reported to be a rapidly-maturing weak dimer with moderate acid sensitivity.
    906..1030    +  protein_bind   attR1: mutant version of attR; recombination site for the Gateway® LR reaction LR Clonase™
   1055..1085    +  promoter       lac UV5 promoter: E. coli lac promoter with an "up" mutation
   1109..1138    +  promoter       cat promoter (fragment): promoter of the E. coli cat gene encoding chloramphenicol acetyltransferase
   1139..1820    +  CDS            CmR (fragment): chloramphenicol acetyltransferase confers resistance to chloramphenicol
   1977..2135    +  CDS            ccdA (fragment): CCDA_ECO57 - Also known as H, letA. Experimental evidence at protein level: Swiss-Prot protein existence level 1. Antitoxin component of a type II toxin-antitoxin (TA) system which inhibits the post-segregational killing (PSK) of plasmid-free cells, also referred to as a plasmid addiction system. Binds to and blocks the activity of CcdB; will also remove bound CcdB protein from the CcdB-GyrA complex by forming a CcdA-CcdB complex, a process termed rejuvenation. Functions as a transcriptional corepressor for the ccdAB operon, repression also requires CcdB (By similarity). From Escherichia coli
   2140..2167    +  CDS            ccdB (fragment): CcdB, a bacterial toxin that poisons DNA gyrase; ccdB; Plasmids containing the ccdB gene cannot be propagated in standard E. coli strains.
   2198..2500    +  CDS            ccdB: CCDB_ECOLI - Also known as G, letB, letD. Experimental evidence at protein level: Swiss-Prot protein existence level 1. Toxic component of a type II toxin-antitoxin (TA) system, functioning in plasmid maintainence. Responsible for the post- segregational killing (PSK) of plasmid-free cells, also referred to as a plasmid addiction system. Half-life of over 2 hours. Cell killing by CcdB is accompanied by filamentation, defects in chromosome and plasmid segregation, defects in cell division, formation of anucleate cells, decreased DNA synthesis and plasmid loss. Interferes with the activity of DN
   2544..2668    -  protein_bind   attR2: mutant version of attR; recombination site for the Gateway® LR reaction LR Clonase™
   2682..3359    +  CDS            mTFP1: mTFP1 is a basic (constitutively fluorescent) cyan fluorescent protein published in 2006, derived from Clavularia sp.. It has low acid sensitivity.
   3405..3454    +  CDS            SET1 (fragment): solubility-enhancement tag derived from T7 phage gene 10B
   3462..3509    +  terminator     T7 terminator: transcription terminator for bacteriophage T7 RNA polymerase
   3535..3601    +  CDS            lacZα (fragment): LacZα fragment of β-galactosidase; lacZ fragment
   3606..4061    +  rep_origin     f1 ori (sequence partly withheld): f1 bacteriophage origin of replication; arrow indicates direction of (+) strand synthesis
   4064..4115    -  misc_feature   bom (fragment): basis of mobility region from pBR322
   4142..4246    +  promoter       AmpR promoter: bla
   4247..5107    +  CDS            AmpR: β-lactamase; bla; confers resistance to ampicillin, carbenicillin, and related antibiotics
   5278..5866    +  rep_origin     ori: high-copy-number ColE1/pMB1/pBR322/pUC origin of replication
   6049..6102    +  CDS            lacI (fragment): lac repressor; lacI; The lac repressor binds to the lac operator to inhibit transcription in E. coli. This inhibition can be relieved by adding lactose or isopropyl-β-D-thiogalactopyranoside (IPTG).
>Addgene plasmid #65502 | pFLIP35 | depositor full sequence | sequence record 111222 | pFLIP35 sequence 6103 bps
ATCTCGATCCCGCGAAATTAATACGACTCACTATAGGGAGACCACAACGGTTTCCCTCTAGAAATAATTT
TGTTTAACTTTAAGAAGGAGATATACATATGCGGGGTTCTCATCATCATCATCATCATGGTATGGCTAGC
ATGACTGGTGGACAGCAAATGGGTCGGGATCTGTACGACGATGACGATAAGGATCCGGGCCTCGAGGTTT
CTAAAGGTGAAGAATTGTTTACGGGCGTCGTCCCGATCCTCGTGGAACTCGACGGGGATGTTAACGGGCA
TAAGTTTTCGGTCAGCGGGGAAGGGGAGGGGGACGCGACGTATGGGAAGCTCACTCTCAAGCTGATCTGT
ACGACGGGGAAACTCCCGGTCCCGTGGCCGACGCTGGTCACGACGCTGGGATACGGGCTCCAATGCTTTG
CGAGGTATCCGGACCACATGAAACAGCATGACTTTTTCAAATCGGCGATGCCGGAGGGATACGTGCAGGA
ACGGACGATCTTTTTCAAAGACGATGGGAACTATAAGACGCGGGCGGAAGTCAAGTTTGAAGGGGACACG
CTCGTCAACCGGATCGAACTCAAGGGGATTGACTTCAAAGAGGATGGGAACATACTCGGCCATAAGCTCG
AATACAATTACAACTCGCATAACGTATACATCACCGCGGATAAGCAAAAGAACGGGATCAAAGCCAATTT
CAAAATCCGGCATAACATAGAGGATGGGGGGGTCCAACTGGCGGATCACTATCAGCAAAACACGCCGATA
GGGGATGGGCCGGTCCTCCTCCCGGATAACCATTACCTCTCGTACCAAAGCGCGCTCTCGAAGGACCCGA
ATGAGAAACGGGACCACATGGTTCTCCTGGAGTTCGTCACGGCGGCGGGCATAGGTACCGATATCACAAG
TTTGTACAAAAAAGCTGAACGAGAAACGTAAAATGATATAAATATCAATATATTAAATTAGATTTTGCAT
AAAAAACAGACTACATAATACTGTAAAACACAACATATCCAGTCACTATGGCGGCCGCATTAGGCACCCC
AGGCTTTACACTTTATGCTTCCGGCTCGTATAATGTGTGGATTTTGAGTTAGGATCCGTCGAGATTTTCA
GGAGCTAAGGAAGCTAAAATGGAGAAAAAAATCACTGGATATACCACCGTTGATATATCCCAATGGCATC
GTAAAGAACATTTTGAGGCATTTCAGTCAGTTGCTCAATGTACCTATAACCAGACCGTTCAGCTGGATAT
TACGGCCTTTTTAAAGACCGTAAAGAAAAATAAGCACAAGTTTTATCCGGCCTTTATTCACATTCTTGCC
CGCCTGATGAATGCTCATCCGGAATTCCGTATGGCAATGAAAGACGGTGAGCTGGTGATATGGGATAGTG
TTCACCCTTGTTACACCGTTTTCCATGAGCAAACTGAAACGTTTTCATCGCTCTGGAGTGAATACCACGA
CGATTTCCGGCAGTTTCTACACATATATTCGCAAGATGTGGCGTGTTACGGTGAAAACCTGGCCTATTTC
CCTAAAGGGTTTATTGAGAATATGTTTTTCGTCTCAGCCAATCCCTGGGTGAGTTTCACCAGTTTTGATT
TAAACGTGGCCAATATGGACAACTTCTTCGCCCCCGTTTTCACCATGGGCAAATATTATACGCAAGGCGA
CAAGGTGCTGATGCCGCTGGCGATTCAGGTTCATCATGCCGTTTGTGATGGGCTTCCATGTCGGCAGAAT
GCTTAATGAATTACACAGTACTGCGATGAGTGGCAGGGCGGGGCGTAAACGCGTGGATCCGGCTTACTAA
AAGCCAGATAACAGTATGCGTATTTGCGCGCTGATTTTTGCGGTATAAGAATATATACTGATATGTATAC
CCGAAGTATGTCAAAAAGAGGTATGCTATGAAGCAGCGTATTACAGTGACAGTTGACAGCGACAGCTATC
AGTTGCTCAAGGCATATATGATGTCAATATCTCCGGTCTGGTAAGCACAACCATGCAGAATGAAGCCCGT
CGTCTGCGTGCCGAACGCTGGAAAGCGGAAAATCAGGAAGGGATGGCTGAGGTCGCCCGGTTTATTGAAA
TGAACGGCTCTTTTGCTGACGAGAACAGGGGCTGGTGAAATGCAGTTTAAGGTTTACACCTATAAAACTT
TTGCTGACGAGAACAGGGGCTGGTGAAATGCAGTTTAAGGTTTACACCTATAAAAGAGAGAGCCGTTATC
GTCTGTTTGTGGATGTACAGAGTGATATTATTGACACGCCCGGGCGACGGATGGTGATCCCCCTGGCCAG
TGCACGTCTGCTGTCAGATAAAGTCTCCCGTGAACTTTACCCGGTGGTGCATATCGGGGATGAAAGCTGG
CGCATGATGACCACCGATATGGCCAGTGTGCCGGTCTCCGTTATCGGGGAAGAAGTGGCTGATCTCAGCC
ACCGCGAAAATGACATCAAAAACGCCATTAACCTGATGTTCTGGGGAATATAAATGTCAGGCTCCCTTAT
ACACAGCCAGTCTGCAGGTCGACCATAGTGACTGGATATGTTGTGTTTTACAGTATTATGTAGTCTGTTT
TTTATGCAAAATCTAATTTAATATATTGATATTTATATCATTTTACGTTTCTCGTTCAGCTTTCTTGTAC
AAAGTGGTGATATCGACTAGTGTGAGCAAGGGCGAGGAGACCACAATGGGCGTAATCAAGCCCGACATGA
AGATCAAGCTGAAGATGGAGGGCAACGTGAATGGCCACGCCTTCGTGATCGAGGGCGAGGGCGAGGGCAA
GCCCTACGACGGCACCAACACCATCAACCTGGAGGTGAAGGAGGGAGCCCCCCTGCCCTTCTCCTACGAC
ATTCTGACCACCGCGTTCGCCTACGGCAACAGGGCCTTCACCAAGTACCCCGACGACATCCCCAACTACT
TCAAGCAGTCCTTCCCCGAGGGCTACTCTTGGGAGCGCACCATGACCTTCGAGGACAAGGGCATCGTGAA
GGTGAAGTCCGACATCTCCATGGAGGAGGACTCCTTCATCTACGAGATACACCTCAAGGGCGAGAACTTC
CCCCCCAACGGCCCCGTGATGCAGAAGAAGACCACCGGCTGGGACGCCTCCACCGAGAGGATGTACGTGC
GCGACGGCGTGCTGAAGGGCGACGTCAAGCACAAGCTGCTGCTGGAGGGCGGCGGCCACCACCGCGTTGA
CTTCAAGACCATCTACAGGGCCAAGAAGGCGGTGAAGCTGCCCGACTATCACTTTGTGGACCACCGCATC
GAGATCCTGAACCACGACAAGGACTACAACAAGGTGACCGTTTACGAGAGCGCCGTGGCCCGCAACTCCG
AACAAAAATTGATAAGTGAGGAAGATTTATAAGGGCCCGATCCGGCTGCTAACAAAGCCCGAAAGGAAGC
TGAGTTGGCTGCTGCCACCGCTGAGCAATAACTAGCATAACCCCTTGGGGCCTCTAAACGGGTCTTGAGG
GGTTTTTTGCTGAAAGGAGGAACTATATCCGGATCTGGCGTAATAGCGAAGAGGCCCGCACCGATCGCCC
TTCCCAACAGTTGCGCAGCCTGAATGGCGAATGGG
[124 nt withheld, positions 3606-3729]
C
[56 nt withheld, positions 3731-3786]
AGCTTTACGGCACCTCGACCG
[64 nt withheld, positions 3808-3871]
CCTTTGACGTTGGAGTCCACGTTCTTT
[37 nt withheld, positions 3899-3935]
ACCCTATCGCGGTCTATTCTTTTGATTTATAAGGGATTTTGCCGATTTCGGCCTATTGGTTAAAAAATGA
GCTGATTTAACAAATATTTAACGCGAATTTTAACAAAATATTAACGTTTACAATTTCGCCTGATGCGGTA
TTTTCTCCTTACGCATCTGTGCGGTATTTCACACCGCATACAGGTGGCACTTTTCGGGGAAATGTGCGCG
GAACCCCTATTTGTTTATTTTTCTAAATACATTCAAATATGTATCCGCTCATGAGACAATAACCCTGATA
AATGCTTCAATAATATTGAAAAAGGAAGAGTATGAGTATTCAACATTTCCGTGTCGCCCTTATTCCCTTT
TTTGCGGCATTTTGCCTTCCTGTTTTTGCTCACCCAGAAACGCTGGTGAAAGTAAAAGATGCTGAAGATC
AGTTGGGTGCACGAGTGGGTTACATCGAACTGGATCTCAACAGCGGTAAGATCCTTGAGAGTTTTCGCCC
CGAAGAACGTTTTCCAATGATGAGCACTTTTAAAGTTCTGCTATGTGATACACTATTATCCCGTATTGAC
GCCGGGCAAGAGCAACTCGGTCGCCGCATACACTATTCTCAGAATGACTTGGTTGAGTACTCACCAGTCA
CAGAAAAGCATCTTACGGATGGCATGACAGTAAGAGAATTATGCAGTGCTGCCATAACCATGAGTGATAA
CACTGCGGCCAACTTACTTCTGACAACGATCGGAGGACCGAAGGAGCTAACCGCTTTTTTGCACAACATG
GGGGATCATGTAACTCGCCTTGATCGTTGGGAACCGGAGCTGAATGAAGCCATACCAAACGACGAGAGTG
ACACCACGATGCCTGTAGCAATGCCAACAACGTTGCGCAAACTATTAACTGGCGAACTACTTACTCTAGC
TTCCCGGCAACAATTAATAGACTGAATGGAGGCGGATAAAGTTGCAGGACCACTTCTGCGCTCGGCCCTT
CCGGCTGGCTGGTTTATTGCTGATAAATCTGGAGCCGGTGAGCGTGGGTCTCGCGGTATCATTGCAGCAC
TGGGGCCAGATGGTAAGCGCTCCCGTATCGTAGTTATCTACACGACGGGGAGTCAGGCAACTATGGATGA
ACGAAATAGACAGATCGCTGAGATAGGTGCCTCACTGATTAAGCATTGGTAACTGTCAGACCAAGTTTAC
TCATATATACTTTAGATTGATTTAAAACTTCATTTTTAATTTAAAAGGATCTAGGTGAAGATCCTTTTTG
ATAATCTCATGACCAAAATCCCTTAACGTGAGTTTTCGTTCCACTGAGCGTCAGACCCCGTAGAAAAGAT
CAAAGGATCTTCTTGAGATCCTTTTTTTCTGCGCGTAATCTGCTGCTTGCAAACAAAAAAACCACCGCTA
CCAGCGGTGGTTTGTTTGCCGGATCAAGAGCTACCAACTCTTTTTCCGAAGGTAACTGGCTTCAGCAGAG
CGCAGATACCAAATACTGTCCTTCTAGTGTAGCCGTAGTTAGGCCACCACTTCAAGAACTCTGTAGCACC
GCCTACATACCTCGCTCTGCTAATCCTGTTACCAGTGGCTGCTGCCAGTGGCGATAAGTCGTGTCTTACC
GGGTTGGACTCAAGACGATAGTTACCGGATAAGGCGCAGCGGTCGGGCTGAACGGGGGGTTCGTGCACAC
AGCCCAGCTTGGAGCGAACGACCTACACCGAACTGAGATACCTACAGCGTGAGCTATGAGAAAGCGCCAC
GCTTCCCGAAGGGAGAAAGGCGGACAGGTATCCGGTAAGCGGCAGGGTCGGAACAGGAGAGCGCACGAGG
GAGCTTCCAGGGGGAAACGCCTGGTATCTTTATAGTCCTGTCGGGTTTCGCCACCTCTGACTTGAGCGTC
GATTTTTGTGATGCTCGTCAGGGGGGCGGAGCCTATGGAAAAACGCCAGCAACGCGGCCTTTTTACGGTT
CCTGGGCTTTTGCTGGCCTTTTGCTCACATGTTCTTTCCTGCGTTATCCCCTGATTCTGTGGATAACCGT
ATTACCGCCTTTGAGTGAGCTGATACCGCTCGCCGCAGCCGAACGACCGAGCGCAGCGAGTCAGTGAGCG
AGGAAGCGGAAGAGCGCCCAATACGCAAACCGCCTCTCCCCGCGCGTTGGCCGATTCATTAATGCAGG
