>Addgene plasmid #65502 | pFLIP35 | addgene partial sequence | sequence record 116487 | T7term 5'-GCTAGTTATTGCTCAGCGG-3'
GGCTTTGTTAGCAGCCGGATCGGGCCCTTATAAATCTTCCTCACTTATCAATTTTTGTTCGGAGTTGCGG
GCCACGGCGCTCTCGTAAACGGTCACCTTGTTGTAGTCCTTGTCGTGGTTCAGGATCTCGATGCGGTGGT
CCACAAAGTGATAGTCGGGCAGCTTCACCGCCTTCTTGGCCCTGTAGATGGTCTTGAAGTCAACGCGGTG
GTGGCCGCCGCCCTCCAGCAGCAGCTTGTGCTTGACGTCGCCCTTCAGCACGCCGTCGCGCACGTACATC
CTCTCGGTGGAGGCGTCCCAGCCGGTGGTCTTCTTCTGCATCACGGGGCCGTTGGGGGGGAAGTTCTCGC
CCTTGAGGTGTATCTCGTAGATGAAGGAGTCCTCCTCCATGGAGATGTCGGACTTCACCTTCACGATGCC
CTTGTCCTCGAAGGTCATGGTGCGCTCCCAAGAGTAGCCCTCGGGGAAGGACTGCTTGAAGTAGTTGGGG
ATGTCGTCGGGGTACTTGGTGAAGGCCCTGTTGCCGTAGGCGAACGCGGTGGTCAGAATGTCGTAGGAGA
AGGGCAGGGGGGCTCCCTCCTTCACCTCCAGGTTGATGGTGTTGGTGCCGTCGTAGGGCTTGCCCTCGCC
CTCGCCCTCGATCACGAAGGCGTGGCCATTCACGTTGCCCTCCATCTTCAGCTTGATCTTCATGTCGGGC
TTGATTACGCCCATTGTGGTCTCCTCGCCCTTGCTCACACTAGTCGATATCACCACTTTGTACAAGAAAG
CTGAACGAGAAACGTAAAATGATATAAATATCAATATATTAAATTAGATTTTGCATAAAAAACAGACTAC
ATAATACTGTAA
