>Addgene plasmid #65502 | pFLIP35 | addgene partial sequence | sequence record 116489 | T7 5'-TAATACGACTCACTATAGGG-3'
ACTTTAAGAAGGAGATATACATATGCGGGGTTCTCATCATCATCATCATCATGGTATGGCTAGCATGACT
GGTGGACAGCAAATGGGTCGGGATCTGTACGACGATGACGATAAGGATCCGGGCCTCGAGGTTTCTAAAG
GTGAAGAATTGTTTACGGGCGTCGTCCCGATCCTCGTGGAACTCGACGGGGATGTTAACGGGCATAAGTT
TTCGGTCAGCGGGGAAGGGGAGGGGGACGCGACGTATGGGAAGCTCACTCTCAAGCTGATCTGTACGACG
GGGAAACTCCCGGTCCCGTGGCCGACGCTGGTCACGACGCTGGGATACGGGCTCCAATGCTTTGCGAGGT
ATCCGGACCACATGAAACAGCATGACTTTTTCAAATCGGCGATGCCGGAGGGATACGTGCAGGAACGGAC
GATCTTTTTCAAAGACGATGGGAACTATAAGACGCGGGCGGAAGTCAAGTTTGAAGGGGACACGCTCGTC
AACCGGATCGAACTCAAGGGGATTGACTTCAAAGAGGATGGGAACATACTCGGCCATAAGCTCGAATACA
ATTACAACTCGCATAACGTATACATCACCGCGGATAAGCAAAAGAACGGGATCAAAGCCAATTTCAAAAT
CCGGCATAACATAGAGGATGGGGGGGTCCAACTGGCGGATCACTATCAGCAAAACACGCCGATAGGGGAT
GGGCCGGTCCTCCTCCCGGATAACCATTACCTCTCGTACCAAAGCGCGCTCTCGAA
